Addgene plasmid #49588: EGFP-Rab6AD49N
Purpose: expresses EGFP-Rab6AD49N in mammalian cells
Depositing lab: Marci Scidmore.
Backbone
  Vector backbone: EGFP C1
  Backbone manufacturer: Clontech
  Backbone size w/o insert (bp): 4700
  Total vector size (bp): 5320
  Vector type: Mammalian Expression
  Selectable markers: Neomycin (select with G418)
Growth in bacteria
  Bacterial resistance: Kanamycin, 50 μg/mL
  Growth temperature: 37°C
  Growth strain: DH5alpha
  Copy number: High Copy
Gene/Insert
  Gene/Insert name: Rab6AD49N (alt name: Rab6A isoform b)
  Species: H. sapiens (human)
  Insert size (bp): 627
  Mutation: Aspartic Acid 49 to Asparagine
  Entrez Gene: RAB6A (a.k.a. RAB6)
  Promoter: CMV
  Tag / fusion protein: EGFP (N terminal on insert)
  Cloning method: Restriction Enzyme; 5′ cloning site BamHI/BglII (destroyed during cloning); 3′ cloning site XhoI/SalI (destroyed during cloning)
  Sequencing primers: 5′ EGFP C (CATGGTCCTGCTGGAGTTCGTG)
Resource information
  A portion of this plasmid was derived from a plasmid made by: purchased pCDNA3.1+Rab6A from Missouri S&T cDNA Resource Center (cDNA.org)
Terms and licenses: Academic/Nonprofit Terms; Industry Terms: Not Available to Industry
How to cite: EGFP-Rab6AD49N was a gift from Marci Scidmore (Addgene plasmid # 49588)
