[The description below was written by a language model from this plasmid's Addgene catalogue record and pLannotate feature annotations shown in this document.]
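Description:
EGFP-Rab6AD49N is a mammalian expression plasmid built on the Clontech EGFP C1 backbone, with a total size of roughly 5.3 kb. It is maintained in E. coli at high copy through a ColE1/pUC-type origin and also carries an f1 origin. A single NeoR/KanR (Tn5 aminoglycoside phosphotransferase) gene serves both hosts. A bacterial bla-type promoter drives it for kanamycin selection in bacteria. The adjacent SV40 enhancer/early promoter, paired with an HSV TK polyadenylation signal, drives it in mammalian cells, allowing G418 selection of stable transfectants. Short annotated fragments of ble, SV40 large T antigen and a bGH poly(A) signal appear to be sequence-similarity hits to backbone remnants rather than functional elements.

The expression cassette uses the human CMV immediate-early enhancer and promoter to drive EGFP, which is fused at its C-terminus to human RAB6A. The fluorescent tag therefore sits at the N-terminus of the GTPase, and transcription ends at the SV40 poly(A) signal. Because the sequence record is circular and numbered from the insert, EGFP lies at the end of the map and continues across the origin into the RAB6A coding sequence. The 627 bp insert, recorded as Rab6A isoform b, carries an aspartic acid 49 to asparagine substitution. It was derived from a commercially obtained pcDNA3.1+ Rab6A cDNA clone and ligated through compatible BamHI/BglII and XhoI/SalI ends, which destroyed the sites at both junctions.

RAB6A is a small GTPase that regulates Golgi-associated membrane traffic, including retrograde Golgi-to-ER transport. The record does not state the functional consequence of the D49N change. The plasmid's stated purpose is to express the EGFP-tagged mutant in mammalian cells, which would allow its localisation to be followed by fluorescence.
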