Features (pLannotate 1.2.2; 15 found; start..end, strand, type, name):
      9..632     +  CDS            RAB6A: RAB6A_HUMAN - Also known as RAB6. Experimental evidence at protein level: Swiss-Prot protein existence level 1. Protein transport. Regulator of membrane traffic from the Golgi apparatus towards the endoplasmic reticulum (ER). Has a low GTPase activity. Involved in COPI-independent retrograde transport from the Golgi to the ER (PubMed:25962623). From Homo sapiens (Human).
    637..662     +  misc_feature   MCS (fragment): multiple cloning site
    679..763     +  CDS            large T antigen (fragment): large T antigen from SV40 (simian virus 40)
    786..907     +  polyA_signal   SV40 poly(A) signal: SV40 polyadenylation signal
    941..1369    -  rep_origin     f1 ori (sequence partly withheld): f1 bacteriophage origin of replication; arrow indicates direction of (+) strand synthesis
   1396..1500    +  promoter       AmpR promoter: bla
   1502..1859    +  promoter       SV40 promoter: SV40 enhancer and early promoter
   1894..2688    +  CDS            NeoR/KanR: aminoglycoside phosphotransferase from Tn5; aph(3')-II (or nptII); confers resistance to neomycin, kanamycin, and G418 (Geneticin®)
   2709..2861    +  CDS            ble (fragment): BLE_KLEPN - Experimental evidence at protein level: Swiss-Prot protein existence level 1. Binding protein with a strong affinity to the bleomycin family of antibiotics. Binds to CL990; an antimitotic-antibiotic compound. From Klebsiella pneumoniae.
   2920..2967    +  polyA_signal   HSV TK poly(A) signal: herpes simplex virus thymidine kinase polyadenylation signal (Cole and Stacy, 1985)
   3058..3074    -  polyA_signal   bGH poly(A) signal (fragment): bovine growth hormone polyadenylation signal
   3296..3884    +  rep_origin     ori: high-copy-number ColE1/pMB1/pBR322/pUC origin of replication
   4059..4362    +  enhancer       CMV enhancer: human cytomegalovirus immediate early enhancer
   4363..4566    +  promoter       CMV promoter: human cytomegalovirus (CMV) immediate early promoter
   4611..5327    +  CDS            EGFP: EGFP is a basic (constitutively fluorescent) green fluorescent protein published in 1996, derived from Aequorea victoria. It is reported to be a rapidly-maturing weak dimer with moderate acid sensitivity.
>Addgene plasmid #49588 | EGFP-Rab6AD49N | depositor full sequence | sequence record 74355 | EGFP-Rab6AD49N sequence 5337 bps
GATCCACCATGTCCACGGGCGGAGACTTCGGGAATCCGCTGAGGAAATTCAAGCTGGTGTTCCTGGGGGA
GCAAAGCGTTGGAAAGACATCTTTGATCACCAGATTCATGTATGACAGTTTTGACAACACCTATCAGGCA
ACAATTGGCATTAACTTTTTATCAAAAACTATGTACTTGGAGGATCGAACAGTACGATTGCAATTATGGG
ACACAGCAGGTCAAGAGCGGTTCAGGAGCTTGATTCCTAGCTACATTCGTGACTCCACTGTGGCAGTTGT
TGTTTATGATATCACAAATGTTAACTCATTCCAGCAAACTACAAAGTGGATTGATGATGTCAGAACAGAA
AGAGGAAGTGATGTTATCATCATGCTAGTAGGAAATAAAACAGATCTTGCTGACAAGAGGCAAGTGTCAA
TTGAGGAGGGAGAGAGGAAAGCCAAAGAGCTGAATGTTATGTTTATTGAAACTAGTGCAAAAGCTGGATA
CAATGTAAAGCAGCTCTTTCGACGTGTAGCAGCAGCTTTGCCGGGAATGGAAAGCACACAGGACAGAAGC
AGAGAAGATATGATTGACATAAAACTGGAAAAGCCTCAGGAGCAACCAGTCAGTGAAGGAGGCTGTTCCT
GCTAACTCGACGGTACCGCGGGCCCGGGATCCACCGGATCTAGATAACTGATCATAATCAGCCATACCAC
ATTTGTAGAGGTTTTACTTGCTTTAAAAAACCTCCCACACCTCCCCCTGAACCTGAAACATAAAATGAAT
GCAATTGTTGTTGTTAACTTGTTTATTGCAGCTTATAATGGTTACAAATAAAGCAATAGCATCACAAATT
TCACAAATAAAGCATTTTTTTCACTGCATTCTAGTTGTGGTTTGTCCAAACTCATCAATGTATCTTAACG
CGTAAATTGTAAGCGTTAATATTTTGTTAAAATTCGCGTTAAATTTTTGTTAAATCAGCTCATTTTTTAA
CCAATAGGCCGAAATCGGCAAAATCCCTTATAAATCAAAAGAATAGACCGAGATAGGGT
[37 nt withheld, positions 1040-1076]
AAAGAACGTGGACTCCAACGTCAAAGG
[49 nt withheld, positions 1104-1152]
T
[91 nt withheld, positions 1154-1244]
G
[124 nt withheld, positions 1246-1369]
CAGGTGGCACTTTTCGGGGAAATGTGCGCGGAACCCCTATTTGTTTATTTTTCTAAATACATTCAAATAT
GTATCCGCTCATGAGACAATAACCCTGATAAATGCTTCAATAATATTGAAAAAGGAAGAGTCCTGAGGCG
GAAAGAACCAGCTGTGGAATGTGTGTCAGTTAGGGTGTGGAAAGTCCCCAGGCTCCCCAGCAGGCAGAAG
TATGCAAAGCATGCATCTCAATTAGTCAGCAACCAGGTGTGGAAAGTCCCCAGGCTCCCCAGCAGGCAGA
AGTATGCAAAGCATGCATCTCAATTAGTCAGCAACCATAGTCCCGCCCCTAACTCCGCCCATCCCGCCCC
TAACTCCGCCCAGTTCCGCCCATTCTCCGCCCCATGGCTGACTAATTTTTTTTATTTATGCAGAGGCCGA
GGCCGCCTCGGCCTCTGAGCTATTCCAGAAGTAGTGAGGAGGCTTTTTTGGAGGCCTAGGCTTTTGCAAA
GATCGATCAAGAGACAGGATGAGGATCGTTTCGCATGATTGAACAAGATGGATTGCACGCAGGTTCTCCG
GCCGCTTGGGTGGAGAGGCTATTCGGCTATGACTGGGCACAACAGACAATCGGCTGCTCTGATGCCGCCG
TGTTCCGGCTGTCAGCGCAGGGGCGCCCGGTTCTTTTTGTCAAGACCGACCTGTCCGGTGCCCTGAATGA
ACTGCAAGACGAGGCAGCGCGGCTATCGTGGCTGGCCACGACGGGCGTTCCTTGCGCAGCTGTGCTCGAC
GTTGTCACTGAAGCGGGAAGGGACTGGCTGCTATTGGGCGAAGTGCCGGGGCAGGATCTCCTGTCATCTC
ACCTTGCTCCTGCCGAGAAAGTATCCATCATGGCTGATGCAATGCGGCGGCTGCATACGCTTGATCCGGC
TACCTGCCCATTCGACCACCAAGCGAAACATCGCATCGAGCGAGCACGTACTCGGATGGAAGCCGGTCTT
GTCGATCAGGATGATCTGGACGAAGAGCATCAGGGGCTCGCGCCAGCCGAACTGTTCGCCAGGCTCAAGG
CGAGCATGCCCGACGGCGAGGATCTCGTCGTGACCCATGGCGATGCCTGCTTGCCGAATATCATGGTGGA
AAATGGCCGCTTTTCTGGATTCATCGACTGTGGCCGGCTGGGTGTGGCGGACCGCTATCAGGACATAGCG
TTGGCTACCCGTGATATTGCTGAAGAGCTTGGCGGCGAATGGGCTGACCGCTTCCTCGTGCTTTACGGTA
TCGCCGCTCCCGATTCGCAGCGCATCGCCTTCTATCGCCTTCTTGACGAGTTCTTCTGAGCGGGACTCTG
GGGTTCGAAATGACCGACCAAGCGACGCCCAACCTGCCATCACGAGATTTCGATTCCACCGCCGCCTTCT
ATGAAAGGTTGGGCTTCGGAATCGTTTTCCGGGACGCCGGCTGGATGATCCTCCAGCGCGGGGATCTCAT
GCTGGAGTTCTTCGCCCACCCTAGGGGGAGGCTAACTGAAACACGGAAGGAGACAATACCGGAAGGAACC
CGCGCTATGACGGCAATAAAAAGACAGAATAAAACGCACGGTGTTGGGTCGTTTGTTCATAAACGCGGGG
TTCGGTCCCAGGGCTGGCACTCTGTCGATACCCCACCGAGACCCCATTGGGGCCAATACGCCCGCGTTTC
TTCCTTTTCCCCACCCCACCCCCCAAGTTCGGGTGAAGGCCCAGGGCTCGCAGCCAACGTCGGGGCGGCA
GGCCCTGCCATAGCCTCAGGTTACTCATATATACTTTAGATTGATTTAAAACTTCATTTTTAATTTAAAA
GGATCTAGGTGAAGATCCTTTTTGATAATCTCATGACCAAAATCCCTTAACGTGAGTTTTCGTTCCACTG
AGCGTCAGACCCCGTAGAAAAGATCAAAGGATCTTCTTGAGATCCTTTTTTTCTGCGCGTAATCTGCTGC
TTGCAAACAAAAAAACCACCGCTACCAGCGGTGGTTTGTTTGCCGGATCAAGAGCTACCAACTCTTTTTC
CGAAGGTAACTGGCTTCAGCAGAGCGCAGATACCAAATACTGTCCTTCTAGTGTAGCCGTAGTTAGGCCA
CCACTTCAAGAACTCTGTAGCACCGCCTACATACCTCGCTCTGCTAATCCTGTTACCAGTGGCTGCTGCC
AGTGGCGATAAGTCGTGTCTTACCGGGTTGGACTCAAGACGATAGTTACCGGATAAGGCGCAGCGGTCGG
GCTGAACGGGGGGTTCGTGCACACAGCCCAGCTTGGAGCGAACGACCTACACCGAACTGAGATACCTACA
GCGTGAGCTATGAGAAAGCGCCACGCTTCCCGAAGGGAGAAAGGCGGACAGGTATCCGGTAAGCGGCAGG
GTCGGAACAGGAGAGCGCACGAGGGAGCTTCCAGGGGGAAACGCCTGGTATCTTTATAGTCCTGTCGGGT
TTCGCCACCTCTGACTTGAGCGTCGATTTTTGTGATGCTCGTCAGGGGGGCGGAGCCTATGGAAAAACGC
CAGCAACGCGGCCTTTTTACGGTTCCTGGCCTTTTGCTGGCCTTTTGCTCACATGTTCTTTCCTGCGTTA
TCCCCTGATTCTGTGGATAACCGTATTACCGCCATGCATTAGTTATTAATAGTAATCAATTACGGGGTCA
TTAGTTCATAGCCCATATATGGAGTTCCGCGTTACATAACTTACGGTAAATGGCCCGCCTGGCTGACCGC
CCAACGACCCCCGCCCATTGACGTCAATAATGACGTATGTTCCCATAGTAACGCCAATAGGGACTTTCCA
TTGACGTCAATGGGTGGAGTATTTACGGTAAACTGCCCACTTGGCAGTACATCAAGTGTATCATATGCCA
AGTACGCCCCCTATTGACGTCAATGACGGTAAATGGCCCGCCTGGCATTATGCCCAGTACATGACCTTAT
GGGACTTTCCTACTTGGCAGTACATCTACGTATTAGTCATCGCTATTACCATGGTGATGCGGTTTTGGCA
GTACATCAATGGGCGTGGATAGCGGTTTGACTCACGGGGATTTCCAAGTCTCCACCCCATTGACGTCAAT
GGGAGTTTGTTTTGGCACCAAAATCAACGGGACTTTCCAAAATGTCGTAACAACTCCGCCCCATTGACGC
AAATGGGCGGTAGGCGTGTACGGTGGGAGGTCTATATAAGCAGAGCTGGTTTAGTGAACCGTCAGATCCG
CTAGCGCTACCGGTCGCCACCATGGTGAGCAAGGGCGAGGAGCTGTTCACCGGGGTGGTGCCCATCCTGG
TCGAGCTGGACGGCGACGTAAACGGCCACAAGTTCAGCGTGTCCGGCGAGGGCGAGGGCGATGCCACCTA
CGGCAAGCTGACCCTGAAGTTCATCTGCACCACCGGCAAGCTGCCCGTGCCCTGGCCCACCCTCGTGACC
ACCCTGACCTACGGCGTGCAGTGCTTCAGCCGCTACCCCGACCACATGAAGCAGCACGACTTCTTCAAGT
CCGCCATGCCCGAAGGCTACGTCCAGGAGCGCACCATCTTCTTCAAGGACGACGGCAACTACAAGACCCG
CGCCGAGGTGAAGTTCGAGGGCGACACCCTGGTGAACCGCATCGAGCTGAAGGGCATCGACTTCAAGGAG
GACGGCAACATCCTGGGGCACAAGCTGGAGTACAACTACAACAGCCACAACGTCTATATCATGGCCGACA
AGCAGAAGAACGGCATCAAGGTGAACTTCAAGATCCGCCACAACATCGAGGACGGCAGCGTGCAGCTCGC
CGACCACTACCAGCAGAACACCCCCATCGGCGACGGCCCCGTGCTGCTGCCCGACAACCACTACCTGAGC
ACCCAGTCCGCCCTGAGCAAAGACCCCAACGAGAAGCGCGATCACATGGTCCTGCTGGAGTTCGTGACCG
CCGCCGGGATCACTCTCGGCATGGACGAGCTGTACAAGTCCGGACTCA
