>Addgene plasmid #49588 | EGFP-Rab6AD49N | addgene partial sequence | sequence record 76252 | EGFP-C 5'-CATGGTCCTGCTGGAGTTCGTG-3'
ACTCTCGGCATGGACGAGCTGTACAAGTCCGGACTCAGATCCACCATGTCCACGGGCGGAGACTTCGGGA
ATCCGCTGAGGAAATTCAAGCTGGTGTTCCTGGGGGAGCAAAGCGTTGGAAAGACATCTTTGATCACCAG
ATTCATGTATGACAGTTTTGACAACACCTATCAGGCAACAATTGGCATTAACTTTTTATCAAAAACTATG
TACTTGGAGGATCGAACAGTACGATTGCAATTATGGGACACAGCAGGTCAAGAGCGGTTCAGGAGCTTGA
TTCCTAGCTACATTCGTGACTCCACTGTGGCAGTTGTTGTTTATGATATCACAAATGTTAACTCATTCCA
GCAAACTACAAAGTGGATTGATGATGTCAGAACAGAAAGAGGAAGTGATGTTATCATCATGCTAGTAGGA
AATAAAACAGATCTTGCTGACAAGAGGCAAGTGTCAATTGAGGAGGGAGAGAGGAAAGCCAAAGAGCTGA
ATGTTATGTTTATTGAAACTAGTGCAAAAGCTGGATACAATGTAAAGCAGCTCTTTCGACGTGTAGCAGC
AGCTTTGCCGGGAATGGAAAGCACACAGGACAGAAGCAGAGAAGATATGATTGACATAAAACTGGAAAAG
CCTCAGGAGCAACCAGTCAGTGAAGGAGGCTGTTCCTGCTAACTCGACGGTACCGCGGGCCCGGGATCCA
CCGGATCTAGATAACTGATCATAATCAGCCATACCACATTTGTAGAGGTTTTACTTGCTTTAAAAAACCT
CCCACACCTCCCCCTGAACCTGAAACATAAAATGAATGCAATTGTTGTTGTTAACTTGTTTATTGCAGCT
TATAATGGTTACAAATAAAGCAATAGCATCACAAATTTCACAAATAAAGCATTTTTTTCACTGCATTCTA
GTTGTGGTTTGTCCAAACTCATCAATGTATCTTAACGCGTAAATTGTAAGCGTTAATATTTTGTTAAAAT
TC
